Addgene plasmid #197544: pEPSW1KN0031
Purpose: Level 1 gene expression cassette
Depositing lab: Nicola Patron. Depositing organization: Earlham Institute. Publication: Tuning Plant Promoters Using a Simple Split Luciferase Method to Assess Transcription Factor-DNA Interactions. Cai YM, Witham S, Patron NJ. ACS Synth Biol. 2023 Nov 17;12(11):3482-3486. doi: 10.1021/acssynbio.3c00094. Epub 2023 Oct 19. PubMed 37856867.
Backbone
  Vector backbone: pCK2
  Vector type: Synthetic Biology
Growth in bacteria
  Bacterial resistance: Kanamycin, 50 μg/mL
  Growth temperature: 37°C
  Growth strain: DH5alpha
  Copy number: High Copy
Gene/Insert
  Gene/Insert name: CaMV35s::TMV::ANAC032::35sT
  Species: Synthetic
  Cloning method: Restriction Enzyme; 5′ cloning site BsaI (destroyed during cloning); 3′ cloning site BsaI (destroyed during cloning)
Terms and licenses: Academic/Nonprofit Terms; Industry Terms: Not Available to Industry
Depositor comments: Please visit https://doi.org/10.1101/2023.02.13.528283 for bioRxiv preprint.
How to cite: pEPSW1KN0031 was a gift from Nicola Patron (Addgene plasmid # 197544 ; http://n2t.net/addgene:197544 ; RRID:Addgene_197544)
