[The description below was written by a language model from this plasmid's Addgene catalogue record and pLannotate feature annotations shown in this document.]
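Description:
pEPSW1KN0031 is a Level 1 gene expression cassette from a modular (Golden Gate-style) plant synthetic biology toolkit, assembled in the pCK2 backbone by BsaI cloning, with both BsaI sites destroyed during assembly. The sequenced plasmid is 7,865 nt and has the layout of a binary T-DNA vector. A high-copy ColE1/pMB1-type origin, together with the pBR322 bom region and a fragment of rop, supports propagation in E. coli. The pVS1 oriV with its RepA replication protein and StaA stability protein allows maintenance in Agrobacterium. Selection in bacteria is by kanamycin through an aph(3')-Ia KanR gene located outside the T-DNA. No plant selectable marker is annotated between the borders.

Between the nopaline-type left and right border repeats sits a single transcription unit. The strong constitutive CaMV 35S promoter is followed by the tobacco mosaic virus Ω 5' leader, which acts as a translational enhancer. Downstream are the coding sequence of the Arabidopsis thaliana NAC-domain transcription factor ANAC032 (NAC032) and then the CaMV 35S polyadenylation signal/terminator. No epitope tag or reporter fusion is annotated on the coding sequence. This arrangement should give high, constitutive expression of ANAC032 in plant cells after Agrobacterium-mediated delivery, and as a Level 1 part the cassette could presumably also be combined with others in higher-order assemblies. The associated publication concerns tuning plant promoters and assessing transcription factor–DNA interactions with a split luciferase method. This suggests the plasmid serves as a source of the transcription factor in such work, although the record itself states the purpose only as a Level 1 expression cassette.
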