Features (pLannotate 1.2.2; 15 found; start..end, strand, type, name):
    213..407     +  rep_origin     pVS1 oriV: origin of replication for the Pseudomonas plasmid pVS1 (Heeb et al., 2000)
    610..649     +  CDS            rop (fragment): Rop protein, which maintains plasmids at low copy number; rop
    751..891     +  misc_feature   bom: basis of mobility region from pBR322
   1077..1665    -  rep_origin     ori: high-copy-number ColE1/pMB1/pBR322/pUC origin of replication
   1753..2568    -  CDS            KanR: aminoglycoside phosphotransferase; aph(3')-Ia; confers resistance to kanamycin in bacteria or G418 (Geneticin®) in eukaryotes
   3001..3025    +  misc_feature   LB T-DNA repeat: left border repeat from nopaline C58 T-DNA
   3129..3474    +  promoter       CaMV 35S promoter: strong constitutive promoter from cauliflower mosaic virus
   3426..3472    +  promoter       minimal CaMV 35S promoter: minimal 35S promoter from cauliflower mosaic virus
   3503..3556    +  misc_feature   TMV Ω: translational enhancer from the tobacco mosaic virus 5'-leader sequence (Gallie et al., 1988)
   3565..4323    +  CDS            NAC032: NAC32_ARATH - Also known as NAC32 From Arabidopsis thaliana (Mouse-ear cress).
   4361..4535    +  polyA_signal   CaMV poly(A) signal: cauliflower mosaic virus polyadenylation signal
   4556..4580    +  misc_feature   RB T-DNA repeat: right border repeat from nopaline C58 T-DNA
   4920..5321    +  CDS            Y4CG_SINFN (fragment): Protein inferred from homology: Swiss-Prot protein existence level 3. From Sinorhizobium fredii (strain NBRC 101917 / NGR234).
   5881..6510    +  CDS            pVS1 StaA: stability protein from the Pseudomonas plasmid pVS1 (Heeb et al., 2000)
   6939..147     +  CDS            pVS1 RepA (across the origin): replication protein from the Pseudomonas plasmid pVS1 (Heeb et al., 2000)
>Addgene plasmid #197544 | pEPSW1KN0031 | addgene full sequence | sequence record 387004 | Addgene NGS Result
AAGAAGTTCTGTTTCACCGTGCGCAAGCTGATCGGGTCAAATGACCTGCCGGAGTACGATTTGAAGGAGG
AGGCGGGGCAGGCTGGCCCGATCCTAGTCATGCGCTACCGCAACCTGATCGAGGGCGAAGCATCCGCCGG
TTCCTAATGTACGGAGCAGATGCTAGGGCAAATTGCCCTAGCAGGGGAAAAAGGTCGAAAAGGACTCTTT
CCTGTGGATAGCACGTACATTGGGAACCCAAAGCCGTACATTGGGAACCGGAACCCGTACATTGGGAACC
CAAAGCCGTACATTGGGAACCGGTCACACATGTAAGTGACTGATATAAAAGAGAAAAAAGGCGATTTTTC
CGCCTAAAACTCTTTAAAACTTATTAAAACTCTTAAAACCCGCCTGGCCTGTGCATAACTGTCTGGCCAG
CGCACAGCCGAAGTGCTGCAAAAAGCGCCTACCCTTCGGTCGCTGCGCTCCCTACGCCCCGCCGCTTCGC
GTCGGCCTATCGCGGCCGCTGGCCGCTCAAAAATGGCTGGCCTACGGCCAGGCAATCTACCAGGGCGCGG
ACAAGCCGCGCCGTCGCCACTCGACCGCCGGCGCCCACATCAAGGCACCCTGCCTCGCGCGTTTCGGTGA
TGACGGTGAAAACCTCTGACACATGCAGCTCCCGGTGACGGTCACAGCTTGTCTGTAAGCGGATGCCGGG
AGCAGACAAGCCCGTCAGGGCGCGTCAGCGGGTGTTGGCGGGTGTCGGGGCGCAGCCATGACCCAGTCAC
GTAGCGATAGCGGAGTGTATACTGGCTTAACTATGCGGCATCAGAGCAGATTGTACTGAGAGTGCACCAT
ATGCGGTGTGAAATACCGCACAGATGCGTAAGGAGAAAATACCGCATCAGGCGCTCATCCGCTTCCTCGC
TCACTGACTCGCTGCGCTCGGTCGTTCGGCTGCGGCGAGCGGTATCAGCTCACTCAAAGGCGGTAATACG
GTTATCCACAGAATCAGGGGATAACGCAGGAAAGAACATGTGAGCAAAAGGCCAGCAAAAGGCCAGGAAC
CGTAAAAAGGCCGCGTTGCTGGCGTTTTTCCATAGGCTCCGCCCCCCTGACGAGCATCACAAAAATCGAC
GCTCAAGTCAGAGGTGGCGAAACCCGACAGGACTATAAAGATACCAGGCGTTTCCCCCTGGAAGCTCCCT
CGTGCGCTCTCCTGTTCCGACCCTGCCGCTTACCGGATACCTGTCCGCCTTTCTCCCTTCGGGAAGCGTG
GCGCTTTCTCATAGCTCACGCTGTAGGTATCTCAGTTCGGTGTAGGTCGTTCGCTCCAAGCTGGGCTGTG
TGCACGAACCCCCCGTTCAGCCCGACCGCTGCGCCTTATCCGGTAACTATCGTCTTGAGTCCAACCCGGT
AAGACACGACTTATCGCCACTGGCAGCAGCCACTGGTAACAGGATTAGCAGAGCGAGGTATGTAGGCGGT
GCTACAGAGTTCTTGAAGTGGTGGCCTAACTACGGCTACACTAGAAGGACAGTATTTGGTATCTGCGCTC
TGCTGAAGCCAGTTACCTTCGGAAAAAGAGTTGGTAGCTCTTGATCCGGCAAACAAACCACCGCTGGTAG
CGGTGGTTTTTTTGTTTGCAAGCAGCAGATTACGCGCAGAAAAAAAGGATCTCAAGAAGATCCTTTGATC
TTTTCTACGGGGTCTGACGCTCAGTGGAACGAAAACTCACGTTAAGGGATTTTGGTCATGCATTCTAGGT
GATTAGAAAAACTCATCGAGCATCAAATGAAACTGCAATTTATTCATATCAGGATTATCAATACCATATT
TTTGAAAAAGCCGTTTCTGTAATGAAGGAGAAAACTCACCGAGGCAGTTCCATAGGATGGCAAGATCCTG
GTATCGGTCTGCGATTCCGACTCGTCCAACATCAATACAACCTATTAATTTCCCCTCGTCAAAAATAAGG
TTATCAAGTGAGAAATCACCATGAGTGACGACTGAATCCGGTGAGAATGGCAAAAGTTTATGCATTTCTT
TCCAGACTTGTTCAACAGGCCAGCCATTACGCTCGTCATCAAAATCACTCGCATCAACCAAACCGTTATT
CATTCGTGATTGCGCCTGAGCGAGTCGAAATACGCGATCGCTGTTAAAAGGACAATTACAAACAGGAATC
GAATGCAACCGGCGCAGGAACACTGCCAGCGCATCAACAATATTTTCACCTGAATCAGGATATTCTTCTA
ATACCTGGAATGCTGTTTTCCCTGGGATCGCAGTGGTGAGTAACCATGCATCATCAGGAGTACGGATAAA
ATGCTTGATGGTCGGAAGAGGCATAAATTCCGTCAGCCAGTTTAGTCTGACCATCTCATCTGTAACATCA
TTGGCAACGCTACCTTTGCCATGTTTCAGAAACAACTCTGGCGCATCGGGCTTCCCATACAATCGGTAGA
TTGTCGCACCTGATTGCCCGACATTATCGCGAGCCCATTTATACCCATATAAATCAGCATCCATGTTGGA
ATTTAATCGCGGCCTTGAGCAAGACGTTTCCCGTTGAATATGGCTCATAACAGAACTTATTATTTCCTTC
CTCTTTTCTACAGTATTTAAAGATACCCCAAGAAGCTAATTATAACAAGACGAACTCCAATTCACTGTTC
CTTGCATTCTAAAACCTTAAATACCAGAAAACAGCTTTTTCAAAGTTGTTTTCAAAGTTGGCGTATAACA
TAGTATCGACGGAGCCGATTTTGAAACCGCGGTGATCACAGGCAGCAACGCTCTGTCATCGTTACAATCA
ACATGCTACCCTCCGCGAGATCATCCGTGTTTCAAACCCGGCAGCTTAGTTGCCGTTCTTCCGAATAGCA
TCGGTAACATGAGCAAAGTCTGCCGCCTTACAACGGCTCTCCCGCTGACGCCGTCCCGGACTGATGGGCT
GCCTGTATCGAGTGGTGATTTTGTGCCGAGCTGCCGGTCGGGGAGCTGTTGGCTGGCTGGTGGCAGGATA
TATTGTGGTGTAAACATAACGAATTGCTCTTCAGCAAGGAGGTCAACATGGTGGAGCACGACACTCTGGT
CTACTCCAAAAATGTCAAAGATACAGTCTCAGAAGATCAAAGGGCTATTGAGACTTTTCAACAAAGGATA
ATTTCGGGAAACCTCCTCGGATTCCATTGCCCAGCTATCTGTCACTTCATCGAAAGGACAGTAGAAAAGG
AAGGTGGCTCCTACAAATGCCATCATTGCGATAAAGGAAAGGCTATCATTCAAGATCTCTCTGCCGACAG
TGGTCCCAAAGATGGACCCCCACCCACGAGGAGCATCGTGGAAAAAGAAGAGGTTCCAACCACGTCTACA
AAGCAAGTGGATTGATGTGACATCTCCACTGACGTAAGGGATGACGCACAATCCCACTATCCTTCGCAAG
ACCCTTCCTCTATATAAGGAAGTTCATTTCATTTGGAGAGGACACGCTCGAGTATAAGAGCTCATTTTTA
CAACAATTACCAACAACAACAAACAACAAACAACATTACAATTACATTTACAATTATCGATACAATGATG
AAATCTGGGGCTGATTTGCAATTTCCACCAGGATTTAGATTTCATCCTACGGATGAGGAGCTAGTCCTCA
TGTATCTCTGTCGTAAATGCGCGTCGCAGCCGATCCCTGCTCCGATTATCACCGAACTCGATTTGTACCG
ATATGATCCTTGGGACCTTCCCGACATGGCTTTGTACGGTGAAAAGGAGTGGTATTTTTTCTCACCAAGA
GATCGAAAGTATCCAAACGGTTCAAGACCCAACCGTGCAGCTGGTACTGGATATTGGAAAGCTACCGGAG
CTGATAAACCAATAGGTCGTCCTAAACCGGTTGGTATTAAGAAGGCTCTAGTGTTTTACTCGGGAAAACC
TCCAAATGGAGAGAAAACCAATTGGATTATGCACGAATACCGGCTCGCTGACGTTGACCGGTCGGTTCGT
AAGAAAAACAGTCTAAGATTGGACGATTGGGTATTGTGTCGTATATATAACAAGAAAGGTGTCATCGAGA
AGCGACGAAGCGATATCGAGGACGGGTTAAAGCCTGTGACTGACACGTGTCCACCGGAATCTGTGGCGAG
ATTGATCTCCGGCTCGGAGCAAGCGGTGTCACCGGAATTCACGTGTAGCAACGGTCGGTTGAGTAATGCC
CTTGATTTTCCGTTTAATTACGTAGATGCCATCGCCGATAACGAGATTGTGTCACGGCTATTGGGCGGGA
ATCAGATGTGGTCGACGACGCTTGATCCACTTGTGGTTAGGCAGGGAACTTTCTGAGCTTCTCTAGCTAG
AGTCGATCGACAAGCTCGAGTTTCTCCATAATAATGTGTGAGTAGTTCCCAGATAAGGGAATTAGGGTTC
CTATAGGGTTTCGCTCATGTGTTGAGCATATAAGAAACCCTTAGTATGTATTTGTATTTGTAAAATACTT
CTATCAATAAAATTTCTAATTCCTAAAACCAAAATCCAGTACTAAAATCCAGATCGCTATACTGAAGAGC
AATTCTGACAGGATATATTGGCGGGTAAACCTAAGAGAAAAGAGCGTTTATTAGAATAATCGGATATTTA
AAAGGGCGTGAAAAGGTTTATCCGTTCGTCCATTTGTATGTGCATGCCAACCACAGGGTTCCCCTCGGGA
TCAAAGTACTTTGATCCAACCCCTCCGCTGCTATAGTGCAGTCGGCTTCTGACGTTCAGTGCAGCCGTCA
TCTGAAAACGACATGTCGCACAAGTCCTAAGTTACGCGACAGGCTGCCGCCCTGCCCTTTTCCTGGCGTT
TTCTTGTCGCGTGTTTTAGTCGCATAAAGTAGAATACTTGCGACTAGAACCGGAGACATTACGCCATGAA
CAAGAGCGCCGCCGCTGGCCTGCTGGGCTATGCCCGCGTCAGCACCGACGACCAGGACTTGACCAACCAA
CGGGCCGAACTGCACGCGGCCGGCTGCACCAAGCTGTTTTCCGAGAAGATCACCGGCACCAGGCGCGACC
GCCCGGAGCTGGCCAGGATGCTTGACCACCTACGCCCTGGCGACGTTGTGACAGTGACCAGGCTAGACCG
CCTGGCCCGCAGCACCCGCGACCTACTGGACATTGCCGAGCGCATCCAGGAGGCCGGCGCGGGCCTGCGT
AGCCTGGCAGAGCCGTGGGCCGACACCACCACGCCGGCCGGCCGCATGGTGTTGACCGTGTTCGCCGGCA
TTGCCGAGTTCGAGCGTTCCCTAATCATCGACCGCACCCGGAGCGGGCGCGAGGCCGCCAAGGCCCGAGG
CGTGAAGTTTGGCCCCCGCCCTACCCTCACCCCGGCACAGATCGCGCACGCCCGCGAGCTGATCGACCAG
GAAGGCCGCACCGTGAAAGAGGCGGCTGCACTGCTTGGCGTGCATCGCTCGACCCTGTACCGCGCACTTG
AGCGCAGCGAGGAAGTGACGCCCACCGAGGCCAGGCGGCGCGGTGCCTTCCGTGAGGACGCATTGACCGA
GGCCGACGCCCTGGCGGCCGCCGAGAATGAACGCCAAGAGGAACAAGCATGAAACCGCACCAGGACGGCC
AGGACGAACCGTTTTTCATTACCGAAGAGATCGAGGCGGAGATGATCGCGGCCGGGTACGTGTTCGAGCC
GCCCGCGCACCTCTCAACCGTGCGGCTGCATGAAATCCTGGCCGGTTTGTCTGATGCCAAGCTGGCGGCC
TGGCCGGCCAGCTTGGCCGCTGAAGAAACCGAGCGCCGCCGTCTAAAAAGGTGATGTGTATTTGAGTAAA
ACAGCTTGCGTCATGCGGTCGCTGCGTATATGATGCGATGAGTAAATAAACAAATACGCAAGGGGAACGC
ATGAAGGTTATCGCTGTACTTAACCAGAAAGGCGGGTCAGGCAAGACGACCATCGCAACCCATCTAGCCC
GCGCCCTGCAACTCGCCGGGGCCGATGTTCTGTTAGTCGATTCCGATCCCCAGGGCAGTGCCCGCGATTG
GGCGGCCGTGCGGGAAGATCAACCGCTAACCGTTGTCGGCATCGACCGCCCGACGATTGACCGCGACGTG
AAGGCCATCGGCCGGCGCGACTTCGTAGTGATCGACGGAGCGCCCCAGGCGGCGGACTTGGCTGTGTCCG
CGATCAAGGCAGCCGACTTCGTGCTGATTCCGGTGCAGCCAAGCCCTTACGACATATGGGCCACCGCCGA
CCTGGTGGAGCTGGTTAAGCAGCGCATTGAGGTCACGGATGGAAGGCTACAAGCGGCCTTTGTCGTGTCG
CGGGCGATCAAAGGCACGCGCATCGGCGGTGAGGTTGCCGAGGCGCTGGCCGGGTACGAGCTGCCCATTC
TTGAGTCCCGTATCACGCAGCGCGTGAGCTACCCAGGCACTGCCGCCGCCGGCACAACCGTTCTTGAATC
AGAACCCGAGGGCGACGCTGCCCGCGAGGTCCAGGCGCTGGCCGCTGAAATTAAATCAAAACTCATTTGA
GTTAATGAGGTAAAGAGAAAATGAGCAAAAGCACAAACACGCTAAGTGCCGGCCGTCCGAGCGCACGCAG
CAGCAAGGCTGCAACGTTGGCCAGCCTGGCAGACACGCCAGCCATGAAGCGGGTCAACTTTCAGTTGCCG
GCGGAGGATCACACCAAGCTGAAGATGTACGCGGTACGCCAAGGCAAGACCATTACCGAGCTGCTATCTG
AATACATCGCGCAGCTACCAGAGTAAATGAGCAAATGAATAAATGAGTAGATGAATTTTAGCGGCTAAAG
GAGGCGGCATGGAAAATCAAGAACAACCAGGCACCGACGCCGTGGAATGCCCCATGTGTGGAGGAACGGG
CGGTTGGCCAGGCGTAAGCGGCTGGGTTGCCTGCCGGCCCTGCAATGGCACTGGAACCCCCAAGCCCGAG
GAATCGGCGTGAGCGGTCGCAAACCATCCGGCCCGGTACAAATCGGCGCGGCGCTGGGTGATGACCTGGT
GGAGAAGTTGAAGGCCGCGCAGGCCGCCCAGCGGCAACGCATCGAGGCAGAAGCACGCCCCGGTGAATCG
TGGCAAGCGGCCGCTGATCGAATCCGCAAAGAATCCCGGCAACCGCCGGCAGCCGGTGCGCCGTCGATTA
GGAAGCCGCCCAAGGGCGACGAGCAACCAGATTTTTTCGTTCCGATGCTCTATGACGTGGGCACCCGCGA
TAGTCGCAGCATCATGGACGTGGCCGTTTTCCGTCTGTCGAAGCGTGACCGACGAGCTGGCGAGGTGATC
CGCTACGAGCTTCCAGACGGGCACGTAGAGGTTTCCGCAGGGCCGGCCGGCATGGCCAGTGTGTGGGATT
ACGACCTGGTACTGATGGCGGTTTCCCATCTAACCGAATCCATGAACCGATACCGGGAAGGGAAGGGAGA
CAAGCCCGGCCGCGTGTTCCGTCCACACGTTGCGGACGTACTCAAGTTCTGCCGGCGAGCCGATGGCGGA
AAGCAGAAAGACGACCTGGTAGAAACCTGCATTCGGTTAAACACCACGCACGTTGCCATGCAGCGTACGA
AGAAGGCCAAGAACGGCCGCCTGGTGACGGTATCCGAGGGTGAAGCCTTGATTAGCCGCTACAAGATCGT
AAAGAGCGAAACCGGGCGGCCGGAGTACATCGAGATCGAGCTAGCTGATTGGATGTACCGCGAGATCACA
GAAGGCAAGAACCCGGACGTGCTGACGGTTCACCCCGATTACTTTTTGATCGATCCCGGCATCGGCCGTT
TTCTCTACCGCCTGGCACGCCGCGCCGCAGGCAAGGCAGAAGCCAGATGGTTGTTCAAGACGATCTACGA
ACGCAGTGGCAGCGCCGGAGAGTTC
